>Addgene plasmid #230520 | AiP1249 - pAAV-AiE2100m-minBG-FlpO-WPRE-HGHpA | addgene full sequence | sequence record 461951 | Addgene NGS Result
CCTGCAGGCAGCTGCGCGCTCGCTCGCTCACTGAGGCCGCCCGGGCGTCGGGCGACCTTTGGTCGCCCGG
CCTCAGTGAGCGAGCGAGCGCGCAGAGAGGGAGTGGCCAACTCCATCACTAGGGGTTCCTGCGGCCGCAC
GCGTCGTCAAACACAGCTCAAGCTGACCTTGATTTGCTTGTAATCCTCCTATTTTGGCTTTCTGGATGCT
AGGACAAAGGCATGAGCCACCAGCCCTAGTAAGATTAGGCTTTGTTTTGTTTGTATTTCCTTGACTTAGC
AATTAGAAAGCCTAAAAGAAACCACTTGTGATCAAATTCAATGTGCTTCCAAAGTTCGCTGAGGATCAGA
TGTCGTGGGGATGGCAGACTTCAAACCTGTTTCTGAACTATTTTGCTGTGTCTTTATGTCCCAGGTCAAA
GGATTTCAACTGATGCTCCATAAAGCAAGAAGGGAAAATGGATTTCTTAATGAGTCTGTATACAGTGCAG
TATCTATGAGCTATGGTGTGTGTGACTGCCAAGGCAGTCAGATGCTATTCAAGCAAGGAATGCTGCTCTG
AGATCAGCTAGTACGTAAGAAAGACATCCTGGCTCCTGGAAGATGACAAGAGTTTGCCTCCGTAGTATTT
GAAAGAAAGTGGTCATGGCCATCATGAATCAATCACTTCAGGAAAAGGTTGAGCATGTGCTGTGACGACT
GCAGATCTTTTTATAGCTGTGGATTCTTTTATAGCTGCTGAGATACGACGATAGGAGTGGAGCGGTAGTT
ATCGTTGATTTGTTTGGTAATGTTTCAGGCAGGTCTACGAATTCCTTTGGATTGTGGGTTGTCTCCCAAT
CCTACACTTTCCTAGCTCTCTAAGAATTCCCAGAGGGTATGGAGCCAGTAGAGACTGACCACAAAAGTTG
ACACTTAATGTTGGCTGACCTGCAAAGAAGGTTTCATTATGCATTCTTTTCTGCACATGTGAAATCAGAG
ACCATGGGATCCATTTCAATAACAAAGCCCATCTTTGTAAAGTAGAAGCTAGTTGAAAATTAAGTATCAT
TTTCTATTGTGGTGATTGGGAAGAAATATTGGAGCTCGGGCTGGGCATAAAAGTCAGGGCAGAGCCATCT
ATTGCTTACATTTGCTTCTGGCGTGGCCACCATGGCTCCTAAGAAGAAGAGGAAGGTGATGAGCCAGTTC
GACATCCTGTGCAAGACCCCCCCCAAGGTGCTGGTGCGGCAGTTCGTGGAGAGATTCGAGAGGCCCAGCG
GCGAGAAGATCGCCAGCTGTGCCGCCGAGCTGACCTACCTGTGCTGGATGATCACCCACAACGGCACCGC
CATCAAGAGGGCCACCTTCATGAGCTACAACACCATCATCAGCAACAGCCTGAGCTTCGACATCGTGAAC
AAGAGCCTGCAGTTCAAGTACAAGACCCAGAAGGCCACCATCCTGGAGGCCAGCCTGAAGAAGCTGATCC
CCGCCTGGGAGTTCACCATCATCCCTTACAACGGCCAGAAGCACCAGAGCGACATCACCGACATCGTGTC
CAGCCTGCAGCTGCAGTTCGAGAGCAGCGAGGAGGCCGACAAGGGCAACAGCCACAGCAAGAAGATGCTG
AAGGCCCTGCTGTCCGAGGGCGAGAGCATCTGGGAGATCACCGAGAAGATCCTGAACAGCTTCGAGTACA
CCAGCAGGTTCACCAAGACCAAGACCCTGTACCAGTTCCTGTTCCTGGCCACATTCATCAACTGCGGCAG
GTTCAGCGACATCAAGAACGTGGACCCCAAGAGCTTCAAGCTGGTGCAGAACAAGTACCTGGGCGTGATC
ATTCAGTGCCTGGTGACCGAGACCAAGACAAGCGTGTCCAGGCACATCTACTTTTTCAGCGCCAGAGGCA
GGATCGACCCCCTGGTGTACCTGGACGAGTTCCTGAGGAACAGCGAGCCCGTGCTGAAGAGAGTGAACAG
GACCGGCAACAGCAGCAGCAACAAGCAGGAGTACCAGCTGCTGAAGGACAACCTGGTGCGCAGCTACAAC
AAGGCCCTGAAGAAGAACGCCCCCTACCCCATCTTCGCTATCAAGAACGGCCCTAAGAGCCACATCGGCA
GGCACCTGATGACCAGCTTTCTGAGCATGAAGGGCCTGACCGAGCTGACAAACGTGGTGGGCAACTGGAG
CGACAAGAGGGCCTCCGCCGTGGCCAGGACCACCTACACCCACCAGATCACCGCCATCCCCGACCACTAC
TTCGCCCTGGTGTCCAGGTACTACGCCTACGACCCCATCAGCAAGGAGATGATCGCCCTGAAGGACGAGA
CCAACCCCATCGAGGAGTGGCAGCACATCGAGCAGCTGAAGGGCAGCGCCGAGGGCAGCATCAGATACCC
CGCCTGGAACGGCATCATCAGCCAGGAGGTGCTGGACTACCTGAGCAGCTACATCAACAGGCGGATCTGA
GAATTCGATATCAAGCTTATCGATAATCAACCTCTGGATTACAAAATTTGTGAAAGATTGACTGGTATTC
TTAACTATGTTGCTCCTTTTACGCTATGTGGATACGCTGCTTTAATGCCTTTGTATCATGCTATTGCTTC
CCGTATGGCTTTCATTTTCTCCTCCTTGTATAAATCCTGGTTGCTGTCTCTTTATGAGGAGTTGTGGCCC
GTTGTCAGGCAACGTGGCGTGGTGTGCACTGTGTTTGCTGACGCAACCCCCACTGGTTGGGGCATTGCCA
CCACCTGTCAGCTCCTTTCCGGGACTTTCGCTTTCCCCCTCCCTATTGCCACGGCGGAACTCATCGCCGC
CTGCCTTGCCCGCTGCTGGACAGGGGCTCGGCTGTTGGGCACTGACAATTCCGTGGTGTTGTCGGGGAAA
TCATCGTCCTTTCCTTGGCTGCTCGCCTATGTTGCCACCTGGATTCTGCGCGGGACGTCCTTCTGCTACG
TCCCTTCGGCCCTCAATCCAGCGGACCTTCCTTCCCGCGGCCTGCTGCCGGCTCTGCGGCCTCTTCCGCG
TCTTCGCCTTCGCCCTCAGACGAGTCGGATCTCCCTTTGGGCCGCCTCCCCGCATCGATACCGAGCGCTG
CTCGAGAGATCTACGGGTGGCATCCCTGTGACCCCTCCCCAGTGCCTCTCCTGGCCCTGGAAGTTGCCAC
TCCAGTGCCCACCAGCCTTGTCCTAATAAAATTAAGTTGCATCATTTTGTCTGACTAGGTGTCCTTCTAT
AATATTATGGGGTGGAGGGGGGTGGTATGGAGCAAGGGGCAAGTTGGGAAGACAACCTGTAGGGCCTGCG
GGGTCTATTGGGAACCAAGCTGGAGTGCAGTGGCACAATCTTGGCTCACTGCAATCTCCGCCTCCTGGGT
TCAAGCGATTCTCCTGCCTCAGCCTCCCGAGTTGTTGGGATTCCAGGCATGCATGACCAGGCTCAGCTAA
TTTTTGTTTTTTTGGTAGAGACGGGGTTTCACCATATTGGCCAGGCTGGTCTCCAACTCCTAATCTCAGG
TGATCTACCCACCTTGGCCTCCCAAATTGCTGGGATTACAGGCGTGAACCACTGCTCCCTTCCCTGTCCT
TCTGATTTTGTAGGTAACCACGTGCGGACCGAGCGGCCGCAGGAACCCCTAGTGATGGAGTTGGCCACTC
CCTCTCTGCGCGCTCGCTCGCTCACTGAGGCCGGGCGACCAAAGGTCGCCCGACGCCCGGGCTTTGCCCG
GGCGGCCTCAGTGAGCGAGCGAGCGCGCAGCTGCCTGCAGGGGCGCCTGATGCGGTATTTTCTCCTTACG
CATCTGTGCGGTATTTCACACCGCATA
[95 nt withheld, positions 3808-3902]
T
[46 nt withheld, positions 3904-3949]
C
[141 nt withheld, positions 3951-4091]
CCTTTGACGTTGGAGTCCACGTTCTTT
[37 nt withheld, positions 4119-4155]
ACTCTATCTCGGGCTATTCTTTTGATTTATAAGGGATTTTGCCGATTTCGGTCTATTGGTTAAAAAATGA
GCTGATTTAACAAAAATTTAACGCGAATTTTAACAAAATATTAACGTTTACAATTTTATGGTGCACTCTC
AGTACAATCTGCTCTGATGCCGCATAGTTAAGCCAGCCCCGACACCCGCCAACACCCGCTGACGCGCCCT
GACGGGCTTGTCTGCTCCCGGCATCCGCTTACAGACAAGCTGTGACCGTCTCCGGGAGCTGCATGTGTCA
GAGGTTTTCACCGTCATCACCGAAACGCGCGAGACGAAAGGGCCTCGTGATACGCCTATTTTTATAGGTT
AATGTCATGATAATAATGGTTTCTTAGACGTCAGGTGGCACTTTTCGGGGAAATGTGCGCGGAACCCCTA
TTTGTTTATTTTTCTAAATACATTCAAATATGTATCCGCTCATGAGACAATAACCCTGATAAATGCTTCA
ATAATATTGAAAAAGGAAGAGTATGAGTATTCAACATTTCCGTGTCGCCCTTATTCCCTTTTTTGCGGCA
TTTTGCCTTCCTGTTTTTGCTCACCCAGAAACGCTGGTGAAAGTAAAAGATGCTGAAGATCAGTTGGGTG
CACGAGTGGGTTACATCGAACTGGATCTCAACAGCGGTAAGATCCTTGAGAGTTTTCGCCCCGAAGAACG
TTTTCCAATGATGAGCACTTTTAAAGTTCTGCTATGTGGCGCGGTATTATCCCGTATTGACGCCGGGCAA
GAGCAACTCGGTCGCCGCATACACTATTCTCAGAATGACTTGGTTGAGTACTCACCAGTCACAGAAAAGC
ATCTTACGGATGGCATGACAGTAAGAGAATTATGCAGTGCTGCCATAACCATGAGTGATAACACTGCGGC
CAACTTACTTCTGACAACGATCGGAGGACCGAAGGAGCTAACCGCTTTTTTGCACAACATGGGGGATCAT
GTAACTCGCCTTGATCGTTGGGAACCGGAGCTGAATGAAGCCATACCAAACGACGAGCGTGACACCACGA
TGCCTGTAGCAATGGCAACAACGTTGCGCAAACTATTAACTGGCGAACTACTTACTCTAGCTTCCCGGCA
ACAATTAATAGACTGGATGGAGGCGGATAAAGTTGCAGGACCACTTCTGCGCTCGGCCCTTCCGGCTGGC
TGGTTTATTGCTGATAAATCTGGAGCCGGTGAGCGTGGGTCTCGCGGTATCATTGCAGCACTGGGGCCAG
ATGGTAAGCCCTCCCGTATCGTAGTTATCTACACGACGGGGAGTCAGGCAACTATGGATGAACGAAATAG
ACAGATCGCTGAGATAGGTGCCTCACTGATTAAGCATTGGTAACTGTCAGACCAAGTTTACTCATATATA
CTTTAGATTGATTTAAAACTTCATTTTTAATTTAAAAGGATCTAGGTGAAGATCCTTTTTGATAATCTCA
TGACCAAAATCCCTTAACGTGAGTTTTCGTTCCACTGAGCGTCAGACCCCGTAGAAAAGATCAAAGGATC
TTCTTGAGATCCTTTTTTTCTGCGCGTAATCTGCTGCTTGCAAACAAAAAAACCACCGCTACCAGCGGTG
GTTTGTTTGCCGGATCAAGAGCTACCAACTCTTTTTCCGAAGGTAACTGGCTTCAGCAGAGCGCAGATAC
CAAATACTGTTCTTCTAGTGTAGCCGTAGTTAGGCCACCACTTCAAGAACTCTGTAGCACCGCCTACATA
CCTCGCTCTGCTAATCCTGTTACCAGTGGCTGCTGCCAGTGGCGATAAGTCGTGTCTTACCGGGTTGGAC
TCAAGACGATAGTTACCGGATAAGGCGCAGCGGTCGGGCTGAACGGGGGGTTCGTGCACACAGCCCAGCT
TGGAGCGAACGACCTACACCGAACTGAGATACCTACAGCGTGAGCTATGAGAAAGCGCCACGCTTCCCGA
AGGGAGAAAGGCGGACAGGTATCCGGTAAGCGGCAGGGTCGGAACAGGAGAGCGCACGAGGGAGCTTCCA
GGGGGAAACGCCTGGTATCTTTATAGTCCTGTCGGGTTTCGCCACCTCTGACTTGAGCGTCGATTTTTGT
GATGCTCGTCAGGGGGGCGGAGCCTATGGAAAAACGCCAGCAACGCGGCCTTTTTACGGTTCCTGGCCTT
TTGCTGGCCTTTTGCTCACATGT
Features (pLannotate 1.2.2; 14 found; start..end, strand, type, name):
     12..39      +  repeat_region  AAV2 ITR (fragment): inverted terminal repeat of adeno-associated virus serotype 2 inverted
     68..95      +  repeat_region  AAV2 ITR (fragment): inverted terminal repeat of adeno-associated virus serotype 2 inverted
   1152..2450    +  CDS            FLPo: nuclear-targeted site-specific recombinase FLPo is a mouse codon-optimized fusion between the SV40 nuclear localization signal and a thermostable version of the Saccharomyces cerevisiae site-specific recombinase FLP. Recombination occurs at FRT sequences.
   2451..2475    +  misc_feature   MCS (fragment): pBluescript multiple cloning site
   2475..3063    +  misc_feature   WPRE: woodchuck hepatitis virus posttranscriptional regulatory element
   3095..3571    +  polyA_signal   hGH poly(A) signal: human growth hormone polyadenylation signal
   3611..3751    +  repeat_region  AAV2 ITR: inverted terminal repeat of adeno-associated virus serotype 2 inverted
   3756..3807    -  misc_feature   bom (fragment): basis of mobility region from pBR322
   3826..4281    +  rep_origin     f1 ori (sequence partly withheld): f1 bacteriophage origin of replication; arrow indicates direction of (+) strand synthesis
   4282..4331    -  misc_feature   bom (fragment): basis of mobility region from pBR322
   4433..4468    -  CDS            rop (fragment): Rop protein, which maintains plasmids at low copy number; rop
   4563..4667    +  promoter       AmpR promoter: bla
   4668..5528    +  CDS            AmpR: β-lactamase; bla; confers resistance to ampicillin, carbenicillin, and related antibiotics
   5699..6287    +  rep_origin     ori: high-copy-number ColE1/pMB1/pBR322/pUC origin of replication
