[The description below was written by a language model from this plasmid's Addgene catalogue record and pLannotate feature annotations shown in this document.]
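Description:
AiP1249 - pAAV-AiE2100m-minBG-FlpO-WPRE-HGHpA is an AAV transfer plasmid built on a pAAV2 backbone, intended for packaging recombinant adeno-associated virus that delivers a recombinase to defined brain cell populations. In bacteria it is maintained at high copy through a ColE1/pUC-type origin and selected with ampicillin via the bla gene under its own promoter. An f1 phage origin and small remnants of pBR322 bom and rop sequences are also present in the backbone. The expression cassette lies between AAV2 inverted terminal repeats, which provide the cis signals for genome replication and encapsidation. The 3′ ITR is annotated in full, whereas the 5′ ITR is detected only as short fragments in the sequencing-derived record.

The payload is FlpO, a mouse codon-optimized, thermostable form of the yeast FLP recombinase fused to an SV40 nuclear localization signal, which recombines FRT sites. According to the catalogue entry and the construct name, it is driven by the minBG minimal promoter placed downstream of the AiE2100m enhancer. Neither element is called out by the automated annotation, but the roughly one kilobase unannotated stretch between the 5′ ITR and the FlpO coding sequence is where they would be expected to sit. In this design the minimal promoter supplies little activity on its own, so cell-type specificity comes from the enhancer. A WPRE downstream of the coding sequence boosts transcript stability and expression, and a human growth hormone polyadenylation signal terminates the message.

The construct belongs to a collection of enhancer AAVs made for genetic access to cortical cell types. The record does not specify which population AiE2100m targets. Enhancer-restricted FlpO would typically be combined with Flp-dependent reporter or effector alleles or viruses, including intersectional strategies.
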