Addgene plasmid #230520: AiP1249 - pAAV-AiE2100m-minBG-FlpO-WPRE-HGHpA
Purpose: AiE2100m is an enhancer sequence, designed to drive AAV-mediated transgene expression in specific populations of brain cells
Depositing lab: Allen Institute for Brain Science & Bosiljka Tasic. Depositing organization: Allen Institute. Publication: A suite of enhancer AAVs and transgenic mouse lines for genetic access to cortical cell types. Ben-Simon Y, Hooper M, Narayan S, Daigle TL, Dwivedi D, Way SW, Oster A, Stafford DA, Mich JK, Taormina MJ, Martinez RA, Opitz-Araya X, Roth JR, Alexander JR, Allen S, Amster A, Arbuckle J, Ayala A, Baker PM, Bakken TE, Barcelli T, Barta S, Bendrick J, Bertagnolli D, Bielstein C, Bishwakarma P, Bowlus J, Boyer G, Brouner K, Casian B, Casper T, Chakka AB, Chakrabarty R, Chance RK, Chavan S, Clark M, Colbert K, Collman F, Daniel S, Departee M, DiValentin P, Donadio N, Dotson N, Egdorf T, Fliss T, Gabitto M, Garcia J, Gary A, Gasperini M, Gloe J, Goldy J, Gore BB, Graybuck L, Greisman N, Haeseleer F, Halterman C, Haradon Z, Hastings SD, Helback O, Ho W, Hockemeyer D, Huang C, Huff S, Hunker A, Johansen N, Jones D, Juneau Z, Kalmbach B, Kannan M, Khem S, Kussick E, Kutsal R, Larsen R, Lee C, Lee AY, Leibly M, Lenz GH, Li S, Liang E, Lusk N, Madigan Z, Malloy J, Malone J, McCue R, Melchor J, Mollenkopf T, Moosman S, Morin E, Newman D, Ng L, Ngo K, Omstead V, Otto S, Oyama A, Pena N, Pham T, Phillips E, Pom CA, Potekhina L, Ransford S, Ray PL, Rette D, Reynoldson C, Rimorin C, Rocha D, Ruiz A, Sanchez REA, Sawyer L, Sedeno-Cortes A, Sevigny JP, Shapovalova N, Shepard N, Shulga L, Sigler AR, Siverts L, Soliman S, Somasundaram S, Staats B, Stewart K, Szelenyi E, Tieu M, Trader C, Tran A, van Velthoven CTJ, Walker M, Wang Y, Weed N, Wirthlin M, Wood T, Wynalda B, Yao Z, Zhou T, Ariza J, Dee N, Reding M, Ronellenfitch K, Mufti S, Sunkin SM, Smith KA, Esposito L, Waters J, Thyagarajan B, Yao S, Lein ES, Zeng H, Levi BP, Ngai J, Ting JT, Tasic B. Cell. 2025 May 16:S0092-8674(25)00513-6. doi: 10.1016/j.cell.2025.05.002. PubMed 40403729.
Backbone
  Vector backbone: pAAV2
  Vector type: AAV
Growth in bacteria
  Bacterial resistance: Ampicillin, 100 μg/mL
  Growth temperature: 37°C
  Growth strain: NEB Stable
  Copy number: High Copy
Gene/Insert
  Gene/Insert name: FlpO
  Species: Synthetic
  Promoter: minBG
  Cloning method: Restriction Enzyme; 5′ cloning site MluI (unknown if destroyed); 3′ cloning site AflII (unknown if destroyed)
Terms and licenses: Academic/Nonprofit Terms; Industry Terms: Not Available to Industry
How to cite: AiP1249 - pAAV-AiE2100m-minBG-FlpO-WPRE-HGHpA was a gift from Allen Institute for Brain Science & Bosiljka Tasic (Addgene plasmid # 230520 ; http://n2t.net/addgene:230520 ; RRID:Addgene_230520)
